>Addgene plasmid #194046 | pGWT35S-AtOEP7(1-50aa)-VC155 | addgene full sequence | sequence record 382264 | Addgene NGS Result
TCGCGCGTTTCGGTGATGACGGTGAAAACCTCTGACACATGCAGCTCCCGGAGACGGTCACAGCTTGTCT
GTAAGCGGATGCCGGGAGCAGACAAGCCCGTCAGGGCGCGTCAGCGGGTGTTGGCGGGTGTCGGGGCTGG
CTTAACTATGCGGCATCAGAGCAGATTGTACTGAGAGTGCACCATATGCGGTGTGAAATACCGCACAGAT
GCGTAAGGAGAAAATATTACTACAGGCGCCATTCGCCATTCAGGCTGCGCAACTGTTGGGAAGGGCGATC
GGTGCGGGCCTCTTCGCTATTACGCCAGCTGGCGAAAGGGGGATGTGCTGCAAGGCGATTAAGTTGGGTA
ACGCCAGGGTTTTCCCAGTCACGACGTTGTAAAACGACGGCCAGTGAGCTAGTGTAATACGACTCACTAT
AGGGCGCGGCCGCAGAATTCGAGCTCGGTACCCGGGATCTCGAGGCCAGATCTCCCGGGCTCAGAAGACC
GAGGGCTATTGAGACTTTTCAACAAAGGGTAATATCGGGAAACCTCCTCGGATTCCATTGCCCAGCTATC
TGTCACTTATCGAAAGGACAGTAGAAAAGGAAGGTGGCTCCTACAAATGCCATCATTGCGATAAAGGAAA
GGCTATCGTTCAAGATGCCTCTACCGACAGTGGTCCCAAAGATGGACCCCCACCCACGAGGAACATCGTG
GAAAAAGAAGACGTTCCAACCACGTCTTCAAAGCAAGTGGATTGATGTGATATCTCCACTGACGTAAGGG
ATGACGCACAATCCCACTATCCTTCGCAAGACCCTTCCTCTATATAAGGAAGTTCATTTCATTTGGAGAG
GACAGGCTTCTTGAGATCCTTCAACAATTACCAACAACAACAAACAACAAACAACATTACAATTACTATT
TACAATTACAGAATTCGAGCTCGGTACCAAGCTTGGAGGCTCAGGAGGCTCCACAAGTTTGTACAAAAAA
GCAGGCTCCATGGGAAAAACTTCGGGAGCGAAACAGGCGACTGTGGTGGTCGCAGCGATGGCGTTAGGAT
GGTTAGCCATAGAGATCGCTTTCAAGCCTTTCCTCGATAAATTCCGCTCCTCAATCGACAAATCTGACCC
AACCAAAGACCCCGATGACGGCGGTAGCGGCGGTGTGGACAAGCAGAAGAACGGCATCAAGGCCAACTTC
AAGATCCGCCACAACATCGAGGACGGCGGCGTGCAGCTCGCCGACCACTACCAGCAGAACACCCCCATCG
GCGACGGCCCCGTGCTGCTGCCCGACAACCACTACCTGAGCTACCAGTCCAAGCTGAGCAAAGACCCCAA
CGAGAAGCGCGATCACATGGTCCTGCTGGAGTTCGTGACCGCCGCCGGGATCACTCTCGGCATGGACGAG
CTGTACAAGTGAGACCCAGCTTTCTTGTACAAAGTGGTTGGAGGCTCAGGAGGCTCCCCATGGGCTAGCA
CTAGTATCTAGAATCGTTCAAACATTTGGCAATAAAGTTTCTTAAGATTGAATCCTGTTGCCGGTCTTGC
GATGATTATCATATAATTTCTGTTGAATTACGTTAAGCATGTAATAATTAACATGTAATGCATGACGTTA
TTTATGAGATGGGTTTTTATGATTAGAGTCCCGCAATTATACATTTAATACGCGATAGAAAACAAAATAT
AGCGCGCAAACTAGGATAAATTATCGCGCGCGGTGTCATCTATGTTACTAGATGCGGCCGCAATTGTGGA
TCCGCTCTAGAGTCGACCTGCAGGCATGCAAGCTTGCGGCCGCGTATTCTATAGTGTCACCTAAATAGCA
TGGCGTAATCATGGTCATAGCTGTTTCCTGTGTGAAATTGTTATCCGCTCACAATTCCACACAACATACG
AGCCGGAAGCATAAAGTGTAAAGCCTGGGGTGCCTAATGAGTGAGCTAACTCACATTAATTGCGTTGCGC
TCACTGCCCGCTTTCCAGTCGGGAAACCTGTCGTGCCAGCTGCATTAATGAATCGGCCAACGCGCGGGGA
GAGGCGGTTTGCGTATTGGGCGCTCTTCCGCTTCCTCGCTCACTGACTCGCTGCGCTCGGTCGTTCGGCT
GCGGCGAGCGGTATCAGCTCACTCAAAGGCGGTAATACGGTTATCCACAGAATCAGGGGATAACGCAGGA
AAGAACATGTGAGCAAAAGGCCAGCAAAAGGCCAGGAACCGTAAAAAGGCCGCGTTGCTGGCGTTTTTCC
ATAGGCTCCGCCCCCCTGACGAGCATCACAAAAATCGACGCTCAAGTCAGAGGTGGCGAAACCCGACAGG
ACTATAAAGATACCAGGCGTTTCCCCCTGGAAGCTCCCTCGTGCGCTCTCCTGTTCCGACCCTGCCGCTT
ACCGGATACCTGTCCGCCTTTCTCCCTTCGGGAAGCGTGGCGCTTTCTCATAGCTCACGCTGTAGGTATC
TCAGTTCGGTGTAGGTCGTTCGCTCCAAGCTGGGCTGTGTGCACGAACCCCCCGTTCAGCCCGACCGCTG
CGCCTTATCCGGTAACTATCGTCTTGAGTCCAACCCGGTAAGACACGACTTATCGCCACTGGCAGCAGCC
ACTGGTAACAGGATTAGCAGAGCGAGGTATGTAGGCGGTGCTACAGAGTTCTTGAAGTGGTGGCCTAACT
ACGGCTACACTAGAAGAACAGTATTTGGTATCTGCGCTCTGCTGAAGCCAGTTACCTTCGGAAAAAGAGT
TGGTAGCTCTTGATCCGGCAAACAAACCACCGCTGGTAGCGGTGGTTTTTTTGTTTGCAAGCAGCAGATT
ACGCGCAGAAAAAAAGGATCTCAAGAAGATCCTTTGATCTTTTCTACGGGGTCTGACGCTCAGTGGAACG
AAAACTCACGTTAAGGGATTTTGGTCATGAGATTATCAAAAAGGATCTTCACCTAGATCCTTTTAAATTA
AAAATGAAGTTTTAAATCAATCTAAAGTATATATGTTTTAATTAGAAAAACTCATCGAGCATCAAATGAA
ACTGCAATTTATTCATATCAGGATTATCAATACCATATTTTTGAAAAAGCCGTTTCTGTAATGAAGGAGA
AAACTCACCGAGGCAGTTCCATAGGATGGCAAGATCCTGGTATCGGTCTGCGATTCCGACTCGTCCAACA
TCAATACAACCTATTAATTTCCCCTCGTCAAAAATAAGGTTATCAAGTGAGAAATCACCATGAGTGACGA
CTGAATCCGGTGAGAATGGCAATAGCTTATGCATTTCTTTCCAGACTTGTTCAACAGGCCAGCCATTACG
CTCGTCATCAAAATCACTCGCATCAACCAAACCGTTATTCATTCGTGATTGCGCCTGAGCGAGACGAAAT
ACGCGATCGCTGTTAAAAGGACAATTACAAACAGGAATCGAATGCAACCGGCGCAGGAACACTGCCAGCG
CATCAACAATATTTTCACCTGAATCAGGATATTCTTCTAATACCTGGAATGCTGTTTTCCCTGGGATCGC
AGAGGTGAGTAACCATGCATCATCAGGAGTACGGATAAAATGCTTGATGGTCGGAAGAGGCATAAATTCC
GTCAGCCAGTTTAGTCTGACCATCTCATCTGTAACATCATTGGCAACGCTACCTTTGCCATGTTTCAGAA
ACAACTCTGGCGCATCGGGCTTCCCATACAATCGATAGATTGTCGCACCTGATTGCCCGACATTATCGCG
AGCCCATTTATACCCATATAAATCAGCATCCATGTTGGAATTTAATCGCGGCCTTGAGCAAGACGTTTCC
CGTTGAATATGGCTCATAACACCCCTTGTATTACTGTTTATGTAAGCAGACATAAGCATTTATCAGGGTT
ATTGTCTCATGAGCGGATACATATTTGAATGTATTTAGAAAAATAAACAAATAGGGGTTCCGCGCACATT
TCCCCGAAAAGTGCCACCTGACGTCTAAGAAACCATTATTATCATGACATTAACCTATAAAAATAGGCGT
ATCACGAGGCCCTTTCGTC
Features (pLannotate 1.2.2; 23 found; start..end, strand, type, name):
    137..226     +  misc_feature   bom (fragment): basis of mobility region from pBR322
    242..397     -  CDS            lacZα (fragment): LacZα fragment of β-galactosidase; lacZ fragment
    405..423     +  promoter       T7 promoter: promoter for bacteriophage T7 RNA polymerase
    435..456     +  misc_feature   MCS (fragment): pUC18/19 multiple cloning site
    500..844     +  promoter       CaMV 35S promoter: strong constitutive promoter from cauliflower mosaic virus
    796..842     +  promoter       minimal CaMV 35S promoter: minimal 35S promoter from cauliflower mosaic virus
    864..919     +  misc_feature   TMV Ω: translational enhancer from the tobacco mosaic virus 5'-leader sequence (Gallie et al., 1988)
    921..938     +  misc_feature   MCS (fragment): pUC18/19 multiple cloning site
    963..987     +  protein_bind   attB1: mutant version of attB; recombination site for the Gateway® BP reaction BP Clonase™
    990..1139    +  CDS            OEP7 (fragment): OEP7_ARATH - Experimental evidence at protein level: Swiss-Prot protein existence level 1. From Arabidopsis thaliana (Mouse-ear cress).
   1158..1409    +  CDS            VC155: C-terminal fragment of mVenus for use in bimolecular fluorescence complementation (BiFC) (Kodama and Hu, 2010)
   1414..1438    -  protein_bind   attB2: mutant version of attB; recombination site for the Gateway® BP reaction BP Clonase™
   1483..1733    +  terminator     NOS terminator: nopaline synthase terminator and poly(A) signal
   1755..1785    +  misc_feature   MCS (fragment): pUC18/19 multiple cloning site
   1798..1816    -  promoter       SP6 promoter: promoter for bacteriophage SP6 RNA polymerase
   1858..1874    -  protein_bind   lac operator: The lac repressor binds to the lac operator to inhibit transcription in E. coli. This inhibition can be relieved by adding lactose or isopropyl-β-D-thiogalactopyranoside (IPTG). lac repressor encoded by lacI
   1882..1912    -  promoter       lac promoter: promoter for the E. coli lac operon
   1927..1948    -  protein_bind   CAP binding site: CAP binding activates transcription in the presence of cAMP. E. coli catabolite activator protein
   1961..2053    -  CDS            lacI (fragment): lac repressor; lacI; The lac repressor binds to the lac operator to inhibit transcription in E. coli. This inhibition can be relieved by adding lactose or isopropyl-β-D-thiogalactopyranoside (IPTG).
   2236..2824    -  rep_origin     ori: high-copy-number ColE1/pMB1/pBR322/pUC origin of replication
   2982..3797    -  CDS            KanR: aminoglycoside phosphotransferase; aph(3')-Ia; confers resistance to kanamycin in bacteria or G418 (Geneticin®) in eukaryotes
   3834..3914    -  promoter       AmpR promoter (fragment): bla
   4009..35      +  CDS            rop (fragment) (across the origin): Rop protein, which maintains plasmids at low copy number; rop
