[The description below was written by a language model from this plasmid's Addgene catalogue record and pLannotate feature annotations shown in this document.]
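Description:
pGWT35S-AtOEP7(1-50aa)-VC155 is a small (about 4.0 kb) plant expression plasmid built on the pGWT35S backbone for transient expression in plant cells. It is not a binary vector: the feature table shows no T-DNA borders and no plant selectable marker, only a high-copy ColE1/pUC-type origin and a kanamycin resistance gene (aph(3')-Ia) for propagation and selection in E. coli. Remnants of a general cloning vector surround the expression cassette, including fragments of lacZα, lacI, rop and bom, the lac promoter and operator, pieces of the pUC multiple cloning site, and flanking T7 and SP6 promoters.

The payload is a single expression cassette. The constitutive CaMV 35S promoter is followed by the tobacco mosaic virus Ω leader, a translational enhancer, and the cassette ends with the nopaline synthase (NOS) terminator and poly(A) signal. Between these elements, flanked by attB1 and attB2 sites left by Gateway cloning, lies a fusion open reading frame. The first 50 amino acids of Arabidopsis thaliana OEP7 are placed N-terminal to VC155, the C-terminal fragment of mVenus (β-strands 8 to 11, residues 155–239). The OEP7 segment directs the fusion to the chloroplast outer envelope membrane. VC155 is non-fluorescent on its own and is a standard half of a bimolecular fluorescence complementation (BiFC) pair, reconstituting mVenus when it meets a complementary N-terminal fragment. According to the associated publication title, the construct belongs to an "organellar glue" toolset for artificially controlling chloroplast–chloroplast interactions, presumably through assembly of split mVenus fragments displayed on chloroplast surfaces. The partner construct is not described in this record.
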