Addgene plasmid #194046: pGWT35S-AtOEP7(1-50aa)-VC155
Purpose: Transient expression of AtOEP7-VC155 (mVenus β-strands 8 to 11, amino acids 155−239) in plant cell (Chloroplast outer envelope membrane)
Depositing lab: Yutaka Kodama. Depositing organization: Utsunomiya University. Publication: Organellar Glue: A Molecular Tool to Artificially Control Chloroplast-Chloroplast Interactions. Ichikawa S, Kato S, Fujii Y, Ishikawa K, Numata K, Kodama Y. ACS Synth Biol. 2022 Oct 21;11(10):3190-3197. doi: 10.1021/acssynbio.2c00367. Epub 2022 Sep 30. PubMed 36178266.
Backbone
  Vector backbone: pGWT35S
  Total vector size (bp): 4012
  Vector type: Plant Expression
Growth in bacteria
  Bacterial resistance: Kanamycin, 50 μg/mL
  Growth temperature: 37°C
  Growth strain: DH5alpha
  Copy number: Unknown
Gene/Insert
  Gene/Insert name: VC155 (mVenus β-strands 8 to 11, amino acids 155−239)
  Species: Synthetic
  Insert size (bp): 255
  Promoter: CaMV 35S promoter
  Tag / fusion protein: AtOEP7 1–50aa (N terminal on insert)
  Cloning method: Gateway Cloning
  Sequencing primers: 5′ GGGGACAAGTTTGTACAAAAAAGCAGGCTCCATGGGAAAAACTTCGGG; 3′ GGGGACCACTTTGTACAAGAAAGCTGGGTCTCACTTGTACAGCTCGTCC
Terms and licenses: Academic/Nonprofit Terms; Industry Terms: Not Available to Industry
How to cite: pGWT35S-AtOEP7(1-50aa)-VC155 was a gift from Yutaka Kodama (Addgene plasmid # 194046 ; http://n2t.net/addgene:194046 ; RRID:Addgene_194046)
